>Addgene plasmid #234756 | pcDNA3.1-PDGFRA-T674I-V5/HIS | addgene full sequence | sequence record 468865 | Addgene NGS Result
TTCCAAGAGATGGACTAGTGCTTGGTCGGGTCTTGGGGTCTGGAGCGTTTGGGAAGGTGGTTGAAGGAAC
AGCCTATGGATTAAGCCGGTCCCAACCTGTCATGAAAGTTGCAGTGAAGATGCTAAAACCCACGGCCAGA
TCCAGTGAAAAACAAGCTCTCATGTCTGAACTGAAGATAATGACTCACCTGGGGCCACATTTGAACATTG
TAAACTTGCTGGGAGCCTGCACCAAGTCAGGCCCCATTTACATCATCATAGAGTATTGCTTCTATGGAGA
TTTGGTCAACTATTTGCATAAGAATAGGGATAGCTTCCTGAGCCACCACCCAGAGAAGCCAAAGAAAGAG
CTGGATATCTTTGGATTGAACCCTGCTGATGAAAGCACACGGAGCTATGTTATTTTATCTTTTGAAAACA
ATGGTGACTACATGGACATGAAGCAGGCTGATACTACACAGTATGTCCCCATGCTAGAAAGGAAAGAGGT
TTCTAAATATTCCGACATCCAGAGATCACTCTATGATCGTCCAGCCTCATATAAGAAGAAATCTATGTTA
GACTCAGAAGTCAAAAACCTCCTTTCAGATGATAACTCAGAAGGCCTTACTTTATTGGATTTGTTGAGCT
TCACCTATCAAGTTGCCCGAGGAATGGAGTTTTTGGCTTCAAAAAATTGTGTCCACCGTGATCTGGCTGC
TCGCAACGTCCTCCTGGCACAAGGAAAAATTGTGAAGATCTGTGACTTTGGCCTGGCCAGAGACATCATG
CATGATTCGAACTATGTGTCGAAAGGCAGTACCTTTCTGCCCGTGAAGTGGATGGCTCCTGAGAGCATCT
TTGACAACCTCTACACCACACTGAGTGATGTCTGGTCTTATGGCATTCTGCTCTGGGAGATCTTTTCCCT
TGGTGGCACCCCTTACCCCGGCATGATGGTGGATTCTACTTTCTACAATAAGATCAAGAGTGGGTACCGG
ATGGCCAAGCCTGACCACGCTACCAGTGAAGTCTACGAGATCATGGTGAAATGCTGGAACAGTGAGCCGG
AGAAGAGACCCTCCTTTTACCACCTGAGTGAGATTGTGGAGAATCTGCTGCCTGGACAATATAAAAAGAG
TTATGAAAAAATTCACCTGGACTTCCTGAAGAGTGACCATCCTGCTGTGGCACGCATGCGTGTGGACTCA
GACAATGCATACATTGGTGTCACCTACAAAAACGAGGAAGACAAGCTGAAGGACTGGGAGGGTGGTCTGG
ATGAGCAGAGACTGAGCGCTGACAGTGGCTACATCATTCCTCTGCCTGACATTGACCCTGTCCCTGAGGA
GGAGGACCTGGGCAAGAGGAACAGACACAGCTCGCAGACCTCTGAAGAGAGTGCCATTGAGACGGGTTCC
AGCAGTTCCACCTTCATCAAGAGAGAGGACGAGACCATTGAAGACATCGACATGATGGACGACATCGGCA
TAGACTCTTCAGACCTGGTGGAAGACAGCTTTCTTAAGGGTCAAGACAATTCTGCAGATATCCAGCACAG
TGGCGGCCGCTCGAGTCTAGAGGGCCCGCGGTTCGAAGGTAAGCCTATCCCTAACCCTCTCCTCGGTCTC
GATTCTACGCGTACCGGTCATCATCACCATCACCATTGAGTTTAAACCCGCTGATCAGCCTCGACTGTGC
CTTCTAGTTGCCAGCCATCTGTTGTTTGCCCCTCCCCCGTGCCTTCCTTGACCCTGGAAGGTGCCACTCC
CACTGTCCTTTCCTAATAAAATGAGGAAATTGCATCGCATTGTCTGAGTAGGTGTCATTCTATTCTGGGG
GGTGGGGTGGGGCAGGACAGCAAGGGGGAGGATTGGGAAGACAATAGCAGGCATGCTGGGGATGCGGTGG
GCTCTATGGCTTCTGAGGCGGAAAGAACCAGCTGGGGCTCTAGGGGGTATCCCC
[124 nt withheld, positions 1945-2068]
C
[91 nt withheld, positions 2070-2160]
A
[49 nt withheld, positions 2162-2210]
CCTTTGACGTTGGAGTCCACGTTCTTT
[37 nt withheld, positions 2238-2274]
ACCCTATCTCGGTCTATTCTTTTGATTTATAAGGGATTTTGCCGATTTCGGCCTATTGGTTAAAAAATGA
GCTGATTTAACAAAAATTTAACGCGAATTAATTCTGTGGAATGTGTGTCAGTTAGGGTGTGGAAAGTCCC
CAGGCTCCCCAGCAGGCAGAAGTATGCAAAGCATGCATCTCAATTAGTCAGCAACCAGGTGTGGAAAGTC
CCCAGGCTCCCCAGCAGGCAGAAGTATGCAAAGCATGCATCTCAATTAGTCAGCAACCATAGTCCCGCCC
CTAACTCCGCCCATCCCGCCCCTAACTCCGCCCAGTTCCGCCCATTCTCCGCCCCATGGCTGACTAATTT
TTTTTATTTATGCAGAGGCCGAGGCCGCCTCTGCCTCTGAGCTATTCCAGAAGTAGTGAGGAGGCTTTTT
TGGAGGCCTAGGCTTTTGCAAAAAGCTCCCGGGAGCTTGTATATCCATTTTCGGATCTGATCAAGAGACA
GGATGAGGATCGTTTCGCATGATTGAACAAGATGGATTGCACGCAGGTTCTCCGGCCGCTTGGGTGGAGA
GGCTATTCGGCTATGACTGGGCACAACAGACAATCGGCTGCTCTGATGCCGCCGTGTTCCGGCTGTCAGC
GCAGGGGCGCCCGGTTCTTTTTGTCAAGACCGACCTGTCCGGTGCCCTGAATGAACTGCAGGACGAGGCA
GCGCGGCTATCGTGGCTGGCCACGACGGGCGTTCCTTGCGCAGCTGTGCTCGACGTTGTCACTGAAGCGG
GAAGGGACTGGCTGCTATTGGGCGAAGTGCCGGGGCAGGATCTCCTGTCATCTCACCTTGCTCCTGCCGA
GAAAGTATCCATCATGGCTGATGCAATGCGGCGGCTGCATACGCTTGATCCGGCTACCTGCCCATTCGAC
CACCAAGCGAAACATCGCATCGAGCGAGCACGTACTCGGATGGAAGCCGGTCTTGTCGATCAGGATGATC
TGGACGAAGAGCATCAGGGGCTCGCGCCAGCCGAACTGTTCGCCAGGCTCAAGGCGCGCATGCCCGACGG
CGAGGATCTCGTCGTGACCCATGGCGATGCCTGCTTGCCGAATATCATGGTGGAAAATGGCCGCTTTTCT
GGATTCATCGACTGTGGCCGGCTGGGTGTGGCGGACCGCTATCAGGACATAGCGTTGGCTACCCGTGATA
TTGCTGAAGAGCTTGGCGGCGAATGGGCTGACCGCTTCCTCGTGCTTTACGGTATCGCCGCTCCCGATTC
GCAGCGCATCGCCTTCTATCGCCTTCTTGACGAGTTCTTCTGAGCGGGACTCTGGGGTTCGCGAAATGAC
CGACCAAGCGACGCCCAACCTGCCATCACGAGATTTCGATTCCACCGCCGCCTTCTATGAAAGGTTGGGC
TTCGGAATCGTTTTCCGGGACGCCGGCTGGATGATCCTCCAGCGCGGGGATCTCATGCTGGAGTTCTTCG
CCCACCCCAACTTGTTTATTGCAGCTTATAATGGTTACAAATAAAGCAATAGCATCACAAATTTCACAAA
TAAAGCATTTTTTTCACTGCATTCTAGTTGTGGTTTGTCCAAACTCATCAATGTATCTTATCATGTCTGT
ATACCGTCGACCTCTAGCTAGAGCTTGGCGTAATCATGGTCATAGCTGTTTCCTGTGTGAAATTGTTATC
CGCTCACAATTCCACACAACATACGAGCCGGAAGCATAAAGTGTAAAGCCTGGGGTGCCTAATGAGTGAG
CTAACTCACATTAATTGCGTTGCGCTCACTGCCCGCTTTCCAGTCGGGAAACCTGTCGTGCCAGCTGCAT
TAATGAATCGGCCAACGCGCGGGGAGAGGCGGTTTGCGTATTGGGCGCTCTTCCGCTTCCTCGCTCACTG
ACTCGCTGCGCTCGGTCGTTCGGCTGCGGCGAGCGGTATCAGCTCACTCAAAGGCGGTAATACGGTTATC
CACAGAATCAGGGGATAACGCAGGAAAGAACATGTGAGCAAAAGGCCAGCAAAAGGCCAGGAACCGTAAA
AAGGCCGCGTTGCTGGCGTTTTTCCATAGGCTCCGCCCCCCTGACGAGCATCACAAAAATCGACGCTCAA
GTCAGAGGTGGCGAAACCCGACAGGACTATAAAGATACCAGGCGTTTCCCCCTGGAAGCTCCCTCGTGCG
CTCTCCTGTTCCGACCCTGCCGCTTACCGGATACCTGTCCGCCTTTCTCCCTTCGGGAAGCGTGGCGCTT
TCTCATAGCTCACGCTGTAGGTATCTCAGTTCGGTGTAGGTCGTTCGCTCCAAGCTGGGCTGTGTGCACG
AACCCCCCGTTCAGCCCGACCGCTGCGCCTTATCCGGTAACTATCGTCTTGAGTCCAACCCGGTAAGACA
CGACTTATCGCCACTGGCAGCAGCCACTGGTAACAGGATTAGCAGAGCGAGGTATGTAGGCGGTGCTACA
GAGTTCTTGAAGTGGTGGCCTAACTACGGCTACACTAGAAGAACAGTATTTGGTATCTGCGCTCTGCTGA
AGCCAGTTACCTTCGGAAAAAGAGTTGGTAGCTCTTGATCCGGCAAACAAACCACCGCTGGTAGCGGTGG
TTTTTTTGTTTGCAAGCAGCAGATTACGCGCAGAAAAAAAGGATCTCAAGAAGATCCTTTGATCTTTTCT
ACGGGGTCTGACGCTCAGTGGAACGAAAACTCACGTTAAGGGATTTTGGTCATGAGATTATCAAAAAGGA
TCTTCACCTAGATCCTTTTAAATTAAAAATGAAGTTTTAAATCAATCTAAAGTATATATGAGTAAACTTG
GTCTGACAGTTACCAATGCTTAATCAGTGAGGCACCTATCTCAGCGATCTGTCTATTTCGTTCATCCATA
GTTGCCTGACTCCCCGTCGTGTAGATAACTACGATACGGGAGGGCTTACCATCTGGCCCCAGTGCTGCAA
TGATACCGCGAGACCCACGCTCACCGGCTCCAGATTTATCAGCAATAAACCAGCCAGCCGGAAGGGCCGA
GCGCAGAAGTGGTCCTGCAACTTTATCCGCCTCCATCCAGTCTATTAATTGTTGCCGGGAAGCTAGAGTA
AGTAGTTCGCCAGTTAATAGTTTGCGCAACGTTGTTGCCATTGCTACAGGCATCGTGGTGTCACGCTCGT
CGTTTGGTATGGCTTCATTCAGCTCCGGTTCCCAACGATCAAGGCGAGTTACATGATCCCCCATGTTGTG
CAAAAAAGCGGTTAGCTCCTTCGGTCCTCCGATCGTTGTCAGAAGTAAGTTGGCCGCAGTGTTATCACTC
ATGGTTATGGCAGCACTGCATAATTCTCTTACTGTCATGCCATCCGTAAGATGCTTTTCTGTGACTGGTG
AGTACTCAACCAAGTCATTCTGAGAATAGTGTATGCGGCGACCGAGTTGCTCTTGCCCGGCGTCAATACG
GGATAATACCGCGCCACATAGCAGAACTTTAAAAGTGCTCATCATTGGAAAACGTTCTTCGGGGCGAAAA
CTCTCAAGGATCTTACCGCTGTTGAGATCCAGTTCGATGTAACCCACTCGTGCACCCAACTGATCTTCAG
CATCTTTTACTTTCACCAGCGTTTCTGGGTGAGCAAAAACAGGAAGGCAAAATGCCGCAAAAAAGGGAAT
AAGGGCGACACGGAAATGTTGAATACTCATACTCTTCCTTTTTCAATATTATTGAAGCATTTATCAGGGT
TATTGTCTCATGAGCGGATACATATTTGAATGTATTTAGAAAAATAAACAAATAGGGGTTCCGCGCACAT
TTCCCCGAAAAGTGCCACCTGACGTCGACGGATCGGGAGATCTCCCGATCCCCTATGGTGCACTCTCAGT
ACAATCTGCTCTGATGCCGCATAGTTAAGCCAGTATCTGCTCCCTGCTTGTGTGTTGGAGGTCGCTGAGT
AGTGCGCGAGCAAAATTTAAGCTACAACAAGGCAAGGCTTGACCGACAATTGCATGAAGAATCTGCTTAG
GGTTAGGCGTTTTGCGCTGCTTCGCGATGTACGGGCCAGATATACGCGTTGACATTGATTATTGACTAGT
TATTAATAGTAATCAATTACGGGGTCATTAGTTCATAGCCCATATATGGAGTTCCGCGTTACATAACTTA
CGGTAAATGGCCCGCCTGGCTGACCGCCCAACGACCCCCGCCCATTGACGTCAATAATGACGTATGTTCC
CATAGTAACGCCAATAGGGACTTTCCATTGACGTCAATGGGTGGAGTATTTACGGTAAACTGCCCACTTG
GCAGTACATCAAGTGTATCATATGCCAAGTACGCCCCCTATTGACGTCAATGACGGTAAATGGCCCGCCT
GGCATTATGCCCAGTACATGACCTTATGGGACTTTCCTACTTGGCAGTACATCTACGTATTAGTCATCGC
TATTACCATGGTGATGCGGTTTTGGCAGTACATCAATGGGCGTGGATAGCGGTTTGACTCACGGGGATTT
CCAAGTCTCCACCCCATTGACGTCAATGGGAGTTTGTTTTGGCACCAAAATCAACGGGACTTTCCAAAAT
GTCGTAACAACTCCGCCCCATTGACGCAAATGGGCGGTAGGCGTGTACGGTGGGAGGTCTATATAAGCAG
AGCTCTCTGGCTAACTAGAGAACCCACTGCTTACTGGCTTATCGAAATTAATACGACTCACTATAGGGAG
ACCCAAGCTGGCTAGTTAAGCTTGGTACCGAGCTCGGATCCAGTACCCTTCACCATGGGGACTTCCCATC
CGGCGTTCCTGGTCTTAGGCTGTCTTCTCACAGGGCTGAGCCTAATCCTCTGCCAGCTTTCATTACCCTC
TATCCTTCCAAATGAAAATGAAAAGGTTGTGCAGCTGAATTCATCCTTTTCTCTGAGATGCTTTGGGGAG
AGTGAAGTGAGCTGGCAGTACCCCATGTCTGAAGAAGAGAGCTCCGATGTGGAAATCAGAAATGAAGAAA
ACAACAGCGGCCTTTTTGTGACGGTCTTGGAAGTGAGCAGTGCCTCGGCGGCCCACACAGGGTTGTACAC
TTGCTATTACAACCACACTCAGACAGAAGAGAATGAGCTTGAAGGCAGGCACATTTACATCTATGTGCCA
GACCCAGATGTAGCCTTTGTACCTCTAGGAATGACGGATTATTTAGTCATCGTGGAGGATGATGATTCTG
CCATTATACCTTGTCGCACAACTGATCCCGAGACTCCTGTAACCTTACACAACAGTGAGGGGGTGGTACC
TGCCTCCTACGACAGCAGACAGGGCTTTAATGGGACCTTCACTGTAGGGCCCTATATCTGTGAGGCCACC
GTCAAAGGAAAGAAGTTCCAGACCATCCCATTTAATGTTTATGCTTTAAAAGCAACATCAGAGCTGGATC
TAGAAATGGAAGCTCTTAAAACCGTGTATAAGTCAGGGGAAACGATTGTGGTCACCTGTGCTGTTTTTAA
CAATGAGGTGGTTGACCTTCAATGGACTTACCCTGGAGAAGTGAAAGGCAAAGGCATCACAATGCTGGAA
GAAATCAAAGTCCCATCCATCAAATTGGTGTACACTTTGACGGTCCCCGAGGCCACGGTGAAAGACAGTG
GAGATTACGAATGTGCTGCCCGCCAGGCTACCAGGGAGGTCAAAGAAATGAAGAAAGTCACTATTTCTGT
CCATGAGAAAGGTTTCATTGAAATCAAACCCACCTTCAGCCAGTTGGAAGCTGTCAACCTGCATGAAGTC
AAACATTTTGTTGTAGAGGTGCGGGCCTACCCACCTCCCAGGATATCCTGGCTGAAAAACAATCTGACTC
TGATTGAAAATCTCACTGAGATCACCACTGATGTGGAAAAGATTCAGGAAATAAGGTATCGAAGCAAATT
AAAGCTGATCCGTGCTAAGGAAGAAGACAGTGGCCATTATACTATTGTAGCTCAAAATGAAGATGCTGTG
AAGAGCTATACTTTTGAACTGTTAACTCAAGTTCCTTCATCCATTCTGGACTTGGTCGATGATCACCATG
GCTCAACTGGGGGACAGACGGTGAGGTGCACAGCTGAAGGCACGCCGCTTCCTGATATTGAGTGGATGAT
ATGCAAAGATATTAAGAAATGTAATAATGAAACTTCCTGGACTATTTTGGCCAACAATGTCTCAAACATC
ATCACGGAGATCCACTCCCGAGACAGGAGTACCGTGGAGGGCCGTGTGACTTTCGCCAAAGTGGAGGAGA
CCATCGCCGTGCGATGCCTGGCTAAGAATCTCCTTGGAGCTGAGAACCGAGAGCTGAAGCTGGTGGCTCC
CACCCTGCGTTCTGAACTCACGGTGGCTGCTGCAGTCCTGGTGCTGTTGGTGATTGTGATCATCTCACTT
ATTGTCCTGGTTGTCATTTGGAAACAGAAACCGAGGTATGAAATTCGCTGGAGGGTCATTGAATCAATCA
GCCCGGATGGACATGAATATATTTATGTGGACCCGATGCAGCTGCCTTATGACTCAAGATGGGAGT
Features (pLannotate 1.2.2; 21 found; start..end, strand, type, name):
   1578..1619    +  CDS            V5 tag: epitope tag from simian virus 5
   1675..1899    +  polyA_signal   bGH poly(A) signal: bovine growth hormone polyadenylation signal
   1903..1924    +  promoter       SV40 promoter (fragment): SV40 enhancer and early promoter
   1945..2373    +  rep_origin     f1 ori (sequence partly withheld): f1 bacteriophage origin of replication; arrow indicates direction of (+) strand synthesis
   2387..2716    +  promoter       SV40 promoter: SV40 enhancer and early promoter
   2783..3574    +  CDS            neo: KKA2_KLEPN - Also known as kan, nptII. Experimental evidence at protein level: Swiss-Prot protein existence level 1. Resistance to kanamycin, neomycin, paromomycin, ribostamycin, butirosin and gentamicin B. From Klebsiella pneumoniae.
   3600..3758    +  CDS            ble (fragment): BLE_KLEPN - Experimental evidence at protein level: Swiss-Prot protein existence level 1. Binding protein with a strong affinity to the bleomycin family of antibiotics. Binds to CL990; an antimitotic-antibiotic compound. From Klebsiella pneumoniae.
   3753..3874    +  polyA_signal   SV40 poly(A) signal: SV40 polyadenylation signal
   3947..3963    -  protein_bind   lac operator: The lac repressor binds to the lac operator to inhibit transcription in E. coli. This inhibition can be relieved by adding lactose or isopropyl-β-D-thiogalactopyranoside (IPTG). lac repressor encoded by lacI
   3971..4001    -  promoter       lac promoter: promoter for the E. coli lac operon
   4016..4037    -  protein_bind   CAP binding site: CAP binding activates transcription in the presence of cAMP. E. coli catabolite activator protein
   4050..4142    -  CDS            lacI (fragment): lac repressor; lacI; The lac repressor binds to the lac operator to inhibit transcription in E. coli. This inhibition can be relieved by adding lactose or isopropyl-β-D-thiogalactopyranoside (IPTG).
   4325..4913    -  rep_origin     ori: high-copy-number ColE1/pMB1/pBR322/pUC origin of replication
   5084..5944    -  CDS            AmpR: β-lactamase; bla; confers resistance to ampicillin, carbenicillin, and related antibiotics
   5945..6049    -  promoter       AmpR promoter: bla
   6108..6160    -  misc_feature   bom (fragment): basis of mobility region from pBR322
   6315..6694    +  enhancer       CMV enhancer: human cytomegalovirus immediate early enhancer
   6695..6898    +  promoter       CMV promoter: human cytomegalovirus (CMV) immediate early promoter
   6894..6927    +  LTR            5' LTR (truncated) (fragment): truncated 5' long terminal repeat (LTR) from HIV-1
   6943..6961    +  promoter       T7 promoter: promoter for bacteriophage T7 RNA polymerase
   7019..1505    +  CDS            PDGFRA (across the origin): PGFRA_HUMAN - Also known as PDGFR2, RHEPDGFRA. Experimental evidence at protein level: Swiss-Prot protein existence level 1. Tyrosine-protein kinase that acts as a cell-surface receptor for PDGFA, PDGFB and PDGFC and plays an essential role in the regulation of embryonic development, cell proliferation, survival and chemotaxis. Depending on the context, promotes or inhibits cell proliferation and cell migration. Plays an important role in the differentiation of bone marrow-derived mesenchymal stem cells. Required for normal skeleton development and cephalic closure during embryonic development
