[The description below was written by a language model from this plasmid's Addgene catalogue record and pLannotate feature annotations shown in this document.]
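Description:
pcDNA3.1-PDGFRA-T674I-V5/HIS is a mammalian expression plasmid of about 8.8 kb built on the Invitrogen pcDNA3.1-V5/His backbone by TOPO cloning. It is maintained in E. coli through a high-copy ColE1/pUC-type origin and selected with ampicillin via the β-lactamase gene. An f1 origin is also present. For selection in mammalian cells the backbone carries a neomycin phosphotransferase cassette driven by the SV40 enhancer/early promoter and terminated by an SV40 polyadenylation signal. Several short annotations, including the fragments of ble, lacI, bom and an HIV-1 LTR and the lac promoter/operator elements, look like backbone remnants or short sequence matches rather than functional parts of the design.

The payload is the full-length human PDGFRA receptor tyrosine kinase carrying the T674I substitution. Its coding sequence spans the numbering origin of the circular sequence record. Transcription is driven by the CMV immediate-early enhancer and promoter. A T7 promoter lies just upstream of the insert and could support in vitro transcription. The bovine growth hormone polyadenylation signal terminates the transcript. The receptor is fused at its C terminus to the vector's V5/His tag. The feature table annotates the V5 epitope downstream of the open reading frame but does not separately call the polyhistidine stretch listed in the catalogue entry. These tags allow detection with anti-V5 antibodies and, where the His tag is intact, metal-affinity capture.

According to the record, the plasmid is used to express this PDGFRA variant, which is associated with idiopathic hypereosinophilic syndrome and is resistant to imatinib. It was deposited in connection with work on in-cell activity profiling of protein kinase oncogenes with a reporter.
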