Addgene plasmid #234756: pcDNA3.1-PDGFRA-T674I-V5/HIS
Purpose: Expression of the T674I mutant variant of human PDGFRA, which is associated with Idiopathic Hypereosinophilic Syndrome, resistant to imatinib
Depositing lab: Pavel Krejčí. Depositing organization: Masaryk University. Publication: One reporter for in-cell activity profiling of majority of protein kinase oncogenes. Gudernova I, Foldynova-Trantirkova S, Ghannamova BE, Fafilek B, Varecha M, Balek L, Hruba E, Jonatova L, Jelinkova I, Kunova Bosakova M, Trantirek L, Mayer J, Krejci P. Elife. 2017 Feb 15;6. pii: e21536. doi: 10.7554/eLife.21536. PubMed 28199182.
Backbone
  Vector backbone: pcDNA3.1-V5/His
  Backbone manufacturer: Invitrogen
  Vector type: Mammalian Expression
Growth in bacteria
  Bacterial resistance: Ampicillin, 100 μg/mL
  Growth temperature: 37°C
  Growth strain: DH5alpha
  Copy number: High Copy
Gene/Insert
  Gene/Insert name: PDGFRA-T674I receptor tyrosine kinase, full length
  Species: H. sapiens (human)
  Mutation: T674I substitution
  Entrez Gene: PDGFRA (a.k.a. CD140A, PDGFR-2, PDGFR2)
  Promoter: CMV
  Tag / fusion protein: V5/His (C terminal on insert)
  Cloning method: TOPO Cloning
Terms and licenses: Academic/Nonprofit Terms; Industry Terms: Not Available to Industry
How to cite: pcDNA3.1-PDGFRA-T674I-V5/HIS was a gift from Pavel Krejčí (Addgene plasmid # 234756 ; http://n2t.net/addgene:234756 ; RRID:Addgene_234756)
